Addgene plasmid #223334: CP2
Purpose: Mapping of cytosol-facing chloroplast outer membrane proximity proteome by proximity-dependent biotinylation in living Arabidopsis cells
Depositing lab: Xiaohong Zhu. Depositing organization: Henan University. Publication: Mapping of cytosol-facing organelle outer membrane proximity proteome by proximity-dependent biotinylation in living Arabidopsis cells. Bao X, Jia H, Zhang X, Tian S, Zhao Y, Li X, Lin P, Ma C, Wang P, Song CP, Zhu X. Plant J. 2024 Apr;118(1):7-23. doi: 10.1111/tpj.16641. Epub 2024 Jan 23. PubMed 38261530.
Backbone
  Vector backbone: s1300-3XFLAG
  Backbone size w/o insert (bp): 9000
  Vector type: Plant Expression
  Selectable markers: Hygromycin
Growth in bacteria
  Bacterial resistance: Kanamycin, 50 μg/mL
  Growth temperature: 37°C
  Growth strain: DH5alpha
  Copy number: High Copy
Gene/Insert
  Gene/Insert name: Toc64-EGFP-TurboID-3HA
  Species: A. thaliana (mustard weed)
  Insert size (bp): 1800
  Promoter: CaMV35S
  Tag / fusion protein: EGFP-TurboID-3HA (C terminal on insert)
  Cloning method: Restriction Enzyme; 5′ cloning site Unknown (unknown if destroyed); 3′ cloning site Unknown (unknown if destroyed)
Terms and licenses: Academic/Nonprofit Terms; Industry Terms: Not Available to Industry
How to cite: CP2 was a gift from Xiaohong Zhu (Addgene plasmid # 223334 ; http://n2t.net/addgene:223334 ; RRID:Addgene_223334)
