[The description below was written by a language model from this plasmid's Addgene catalogue record and pLannotate feature annotations shown in this document.]
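Description:
CP2 is a plant binary expression vector built on the s1300-3XFLAG backbone, a pCAMBIA1300-style T-DNA plasmid, and is intended for Agrobacterium-mediated delivery into Arabidopsis. It is maintained in E. coli through a high-copy ColE1/pUC-type origin with a pBR322 bom site. The pVS1 oriV, RepA and StaA functions support replication and stable inheritance in Agrobacterium. Bacterial selection is by kanamycin (aphA-3). Within the left and right T-DNA borders, a CaMV 35S promoter drives a hygromycin phosphotransferase gene ending in a CaMV poly(A) signal, which allows selection of transformed plant cells.

The payload is a fusion of a short fragment of Arabidopsis Toc64 (OEP64/TOC64-III, a chloroplast outer envelope chaperone receptor) to EGFP, the engineered promiscuous biotin ligase TurboID and a C-terminal 3xHA tag, terminated by the NOS terminator. The annotated Toc64 portion is only about 100 bp, so it presumably serves as a membrane-targeting anchor rather than the full-length protein. It would place TurboID on the cytosol-facing side of the chloroplast outer membrane, where it biotinylates nearby proteins for capture and identification. EGFP allows localisation to be checked, and HA allows immunodetection.

Two points in the sequenced record differ from the catalogue entry. The catalogue lists CaMV35S as the promoter, but the feature immediately upstream of the fusion is annotated as the mannopine synthase (MAS) promoter, and the only annotated 35S promoter drives the hygromycin marker. The sequence also contains an E. coli IS5 transposase (insH) with a flanking yghO fragment between the origin and KanR, which suggests an insertion-sequence element in the backbone of the sequenced isolate.

The stated use is mapping the cytosol-facing chloroplast outer membrane proximity proteome in living Arabidopsis cells.
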