Features (pLannotate 1.2.2; 27 found; start..end, strand, type, name):
    176..198     -  CDS            3xHA (fragment): three tandem HA epitope tags
    214..1173    -  CDS            TurboID: mutant of the E. coli biotin ligase BioID engineered for improved catalytic efficiency (Branon et al., 2018)
   1174..1890    -  CDS            EGFP: EGFP is a basic (constitutively fluorescent) green fluorescent protein published in 1996, derived from Aequorea victoria. It is reported to be a rapidly-maturing weak dimer with moderate acid sensitivity.
   1897..1995    -  CDS            OEP64 (fragment): OE64C_ARATH - Also known as TOC64-III. Experimental evidence at protein level: Swiss-Prot protein existence level 1. Chaperone receptor mediating Hsp90-dependent protein targeting to chloroplasts. Bi-functional preprotein receptor acting on both sides of the membrane. Not essential for an efficient import of pre-proteins into plastids. From Arabidopsis thaliana (Mouse-ear cress).
   2010..2390    -  promoter       MAS promoter: mannopine synthase promoter (Velten et al., 1984)
   2923..3077    +  CDS            lacZα (fragment): LacZα fragment of β-galactosidase; lacZ fragment
   3143..3167    +  misc_feature   RB T-DNA repeat: right border repeat from nopaline C58 T-DNA
   3507..3908    +  CDS            Y4CG_SINFN (fragment): Protein inferred from homology: Swiss-Prot protein existence level 3. From Sinorhizobium fredii (strain NBRC 101917 / NGR234).
   4468..5097    +  CDS            pVS1 StaA: stability protein from the Pseudomonas plasmid pVS1 (Heeb et al., 2000)
   5526..6599    +  CDS            pVS1 RepA: replication protein from the Pseudomonas plasmid pVS1 (Heeb et al., 2000)
   6665..6859    +  rep_origin     pVS1 oriV: origin of replication for the Pseudomonas plasmid pVS1 (Heeb et al., 2000)
   7062..7101    +  CDS            rop (fragment): Rop protein, which maintains plasmids at low copy number; rop
   7203..7343    +  misc_feature   bom: basis of mobility region from pBR322
   7529..8117    -  rep_origin     ori: high-copy-number ColE1/pMB1/pBR322/pUC origin of replication
   8173..8247    -  CDS            yghO (fragment) (sequence partly withheld): YGHO_ECOLI - Experimental evidence at transcript level: Swiss-Prot protein existence level 2. From Escherichia coli (strain K12).
   8246..9223    +  CDS            insH10 (sequence withheld): INH10_ECOLI - Protein inferred from homology: Swiss-Prot protein existence level 3. Involved in the transposition of the insertion sequence IS5. From Escherichia coli (strain K12).
   9403..10197   -  CDS            KanR: aminoglycoside phosphotransferase; aphA-3; confers resistance to kanamycin
  10622..10646   +  misc_feature   LB T-DNA repeat: left border repeat from nopaline C58 T-DNA
  10724..10898   -  polyA_signal   CaMV poly(A) signal: cauliflower mosaic virus polyadenylation signal
  10939..11964   -  CDS            HygR: hygromycin B phosphotransferase confers resistance to hygromycin
  12037..12382   -  promoter       CaMV 35S promoter: strong constitutive promoter from cauliflower mosaic virus
  12039..12085   -  promoter       minimal CaMV 35S promoter: minimal 35S promoter from cauliflower mosaic virus
  12472..12560   +  CDS            lacI (fragment): lac repressor; lacI; The lac repressor binds to the lac operator to inhibit transcription in E. coli. This inhibition can be relieved by adding lactose or isopropyl-β-D-thiogalactopyranoside (IPTG).
  12573..12594   +  protein_bind   CAP binding site: CAP binding activates transcription in the presence of cAMP. E. coli catabolite activator protein
  12609..12639   +  promoter       lac promoter: promoter for the E. coli lac operon
  12643..12665   +  protein_bind   lac operator (fragment): The lac repressor binds to the lac operator to inhibit transcription in E. coli. This inhibition can be relieved by adding lactose or isopropyl-β-D-thiogalactopyranoside (IPTG). lac repressor encoded by lacI
  12704..12956   -  terminator     NOS terminator: nopaline synthase terminator and poly(A) signal
>Addgene plasmid #223334 | CP2 | addgene full sequence | sequence record 455592 | Addgene NGS Result
TTACTTATCGTCATCGTCCTTGTAATCGATGTCGTGATCCTTATAGTCTCCATCATGGTCTTTGTAGTCC
ATGGTACCGGATCCACTAGTCTAAGCATAATCAGGCACATCATAAGGGTATCCGGCGCTGCCAGCGTAGT
CAGGCACATCATAGGGGTAGGATCCTGTGCCGGCGTAATCAGGCACGTCATAGGGATACATGCCGCTCCC
TCCCTTTTCGGCAGACCGCAGACTGATTTCTCCGCCCATCCAGGGTTTGATAACTCCGTCCTGTTCCAGC
AGCAGGGCTCCCTGTTTATCAATCCCCCGGCTAATCCCGAAAATCTCTTTGTCCCCAATGATCAGCTTCA
CGGGTCTATTGATGAAGTTATCCAGCTTCTCCCACCGTGGCAGATATGGAGCCAGGCCTTCCTGCTCGAA
CAGTTCCAGGGCTGCCCGCAGCTCTCGGATCAGCGTAGCGGCCAGAGTATTCCTGTCCAGGTTAATCCCT
GCTTCCTGCAGTGTGATCCAGCCCTGATTGACCACGCTTTCCTCCACGCGCCTCATAGCCACGTTAATCC
CGGCGCCAATGACGATCTGTGCAGCATCGCCTGTTATTCCGGCCAGCTCCACCAGGATGCCTGCCAGCTT
TCTATCCTGCAGATACAGGTCATTGGGCCATTTGACTCGCACCTTGTCTGCTCCCAGCTTTCGCAGCGCT
TCTGCCATGACAATTCCGATGACCGGGCCCAGGCCGATTGCTGCTGGTCCCCGCTTCAGGCGCCAAAACA
TACTCAGGTACAGGTTAGCTCCAAAAGGAGAGAACCATTTCCTCCCTCTGCTTCCTCTCCCTGCCTGCTG
ATATTCTGCAATGCAAGCATCCCCACTCTTCAGCTCGCCGATTCGATCCAGCAGGTACTGATTGGTGGAG
TCGACCACAGGCAGGACTGCCACGCTCCCGCCGTCCAGCTGTCCCAGAATCTGTTTAGCGTTCAGCAGCG
GGATAGGCTCGGGCAGAGAGTAGCCCTTTCCGGGCACGGTGAACACGTCCACGCCCCAGTCGCGCAGAGT
CTGAATGTGCTTGTTGATAGCGGCCCTGGACATGCCCAGGGTTTCTCCCAGCTGTTCGCCACTATGGAAC
TCGCCATTAGCCAGGAGAGCGATCAGCTTCAGAGGCACAGTATTGTCTTTCATCTTGTACAGCTCGTCCA
TGCCGAGAGTGATCCCGGCGGCGGTCACGAACTCCAGCAGGACCATGTGATCGCGCTTCTCGTTGGGGTC
TTTGCTCAGGGCGGACTGGGTGCTCAGGTAGTGGTTGTCGGGCAGCAGCACGGGGCCGTCGCCGATGGGG
GTGTTCTGCTGGTAGTGGTCGGCGAGCTGCACGCTGCCGTCCTCGATGTTGTGGCGGATCTTGAAGTTCA
CCTTGATGCCGTTCTTCTGCTTGTCGGCCATGATATAGACGTTGTGGCTGTTGTAGTTGTACTCCAGCTT
GTGCCCCAGGATGTTGCCGTCCTCCTTGAAGTCGATGCCCTTCAGCTCGATGCGGTTCACCAGGGTGTCG
CCCTCGAACTTCACCTCGGCGCGGGTCTTGTAGTTGCCGTCGTCCTTGAAGAAGATGGTGCGCTCCTGGA
CGTAGCCTTCGGGCATGGCGGACTTGAAGAAGTCGTGCTGCTTCATGTGGTCGGGGTAGCGGCTGAAGCA
CTGCACGCCGTAGGTCAGGGTGGTCACGAGGGTGGGCCAGGGCACGGGCAGCTTGCCGGTGGTGCAGATG
AACTTCAGGGTCAGCTTGCCGTAGGTGGCATCGCCCTCGCCCTCGCCGGACACGCTGAACTTGTGGCCGT
TTACGTCGCCGTCCAGCTCGACCAGGATGGGCACCACCCCGGTGAACAGCTCCTCGCCCTTGCTCACCAT
ACTAGTATCTTCACGGACGGTCTTCTTCAGCTTTTTGGTAAGCATAAGAATCCCAGCGAGACCTAAACCT
AGAAGAACCCAGAGATTCGCAGCTTGAGACGCCATAAGCTTTCTAGAGTCGATTTGGTGTATCGAGATTG
GTTATGAAATTCAGATGCTAGTGTAATGTATTGGTAATTTGGGAAGATATAATAGGAAGCAAGGCTATTT
ATCCATTTCTGAAAAGGCGAAATGGCGTCACCGCGAGCGTCACGCGCATTCCGTTCTTGCTGTAAAGCGT
TGTTTGGTACACTTTTGACTAGCGAGGCTTGGCGTGTCAGCGTATCTATTCAAAAGTCGTTAATGGCTGC
GGATCAAGAAAAAGTTGGAATAGAAACAGAATACCCGCGAAATTCAGGCCCGGTTGCCATGTCCTACACG
CCGAAATAAACGACCAAATTAGTAGAAAAATAAAAACTGACTCGGATACTTACGTCACGTCTTGCGCACT
GATTTGAAAAATCTCCCTCGATCGAGAAAGAGATCAATGTTGAGCTGCTTCAAAAGCAATGGGATTGACC
AGCTCGCGGATCCTACAGGCCAAATTCGCTCTTAGCCGTACAATATTACTCACCGGTGCGATGCCCCCCA
TCGTAGGTGAAGGTGGAAATTAATGATCCATCTTGAGACCACAGGCCCACAACAGCTACCAGTTTCCTCA
AGGGTCCACCAAAAACGTAAGCGCTTACGTACATGGTCGATAAGAAAAGGCAATTTGTAGATGTTAACAT
CCAACGTCGCTTTCAGGGATCCTACAGGCCAAATTCGCTCTTAGCCGTACAATATTACTCACCGGTGCGA
TGCCCCCCATCGTAGGTGAAGGTGGAAATTAATGATCCATCTTGAGACCACAGGCCCACAACAGCTACCA
GTTTCCTCAAGGGTCCACCAAAAACGTAAGCGCTTACGTACATGGTCGATAAGAAAAGGCAATTTGTAGA
TGTTAACATCCAACGTCGCTTTCAGGGATCCGCGAGCTTATCGATACCGTGGCACTGGCCGTCGTTTTAC
AACGTCGTGACTGGGAAAACCCTGGCGTTACCCAACTTAATCGCCTTGCAGCACATCCCCCTTTCGCCAG
CTGGCGTAATAGCGAAGAGGCCCGCACCGATCGCCCTTCCCAACAGTTGCGCAGCCTGAATGGCGAATGC
TAGAGCAGCTTGAGCTTGGATCAGATTGTCGTTTCCCGCCTTCAGTTTAAACTATCAGTGTTTGACAGGA
TATATTGGCGGGTAAACCTAAGAGAAAAGAGCGTTTATTAGAATAATCGGATATTTAAAAGGGCGTGAAA
AGGTTTATCCGTTCGTCCATTTGTATGTGCATGCCAACCACAGGGTTCCCCTCGGGATCAAAGTACTTTG
ATCCAACCCCTCCGCTGCTATAGTGCAGTCGGCTTCTGACGTTCAGTGCAGCCGTCTTCTGAAAACGACA
TGTCGCACAAGTCCTAAGTTACGCGACAGGCTGCCGCCCTGCCCTTTTCCTGGCGTTTTCTTGTCGCGTG
TTTTAGTCGCATAAAGTAGAATACTTGCGACTAGAACCGGAGACATTACGCCATGAACAAGAGCGCCGCC
GCTGGCCTGCTGGGCTATGCCCGCGTCAGCACCGACGACCAGGACTTGACCAACCAACGGGCCGAACTGC
ACGCGGCCGGCTGCACCAAGCTGTTTTCCGAGAAGATCACCGGCACCAGGCGCGACCGCCCGGAGCTGGC
CAGGATGCTTGACCACCTACGCCCTGGCGACGTTGTGACAGTGACCAGGCTAGACCGCCTGGCCCGCAGC
ACCCGCGACCTACTGGACATTGCCGAGCGCATCCAGGAGGCCGGCGCGGGCCTGCGTAGCCTGGCAGAGC
CGTGGGCCGACACCACCACGCCGGCCGGCCGCATGGTGTTGACCGTGTTCGCCGGCATTGCCGAGTTCGA
GCGTTCCCTAATCATCGACCGCACCCGGAGCGGGCGCGAGGCCGCCAAGGCCCGAGGCGTGAAGTTTGGC
CCCCGCCCTACCCTCACCCCGGCACAGATCGCGCACGCCCGCGAGCTGATCGACCAGGAAGGCCGCACCG
TGAAAGAGGCGGCTGCACTGCTTGGCGTGCATCGCTCGACCCTGTACCGCGCACTTGAGCGCAGCGAGGA
AGTGACGCCCACCGAGGCCAGGCGGCGCGGTGCCTTCCGTGAGGACGCATTGACCGAGGCCGACGCCCTG
GCGGCCGCCGAGAATGAACGCCAAGAGGAACAAGCATGAAACCGCACCAGGACGGCCAGGACGAACCGTT
TTTCATTACCGAAGAGATCGAGGCGGAGATGATCGCGGCCGGGTACGTGTTCGAGCCGCCCGCGCACGTC
TCAACCGTGCGGCTGCATGAAATCCTGGCCGGTTTGTCTGATGCCAAGCTGGCGGCCTGGCCGGCCAGCT
TGGCCGCTGAAGAAACCGAGCGCCGCCGTCTAAAAAGGTGATGTGTATTTGAGTAAAACAGCTTGCGTCA
TGCGGTCGCTGCGTATATGATGCGATGAGTAAATAAACAAATACGCAAGGGGAACGCATGAAGGTTATCG
CTGTACTTAACCAGAAAGGCGGGTCAGGCAAGACGACCATCGCAACCCATCTAGCCCGCGCCCTGCAACT
CGCCGGGGCCGATGTTCTGTTAGTCGATTCCGATCCCCAGGGCAGTGCCCGCGATTGGGCGGCCGTGCGG
GAAGATCAACCGCTAACCGTTGTCGGCATCGACCGCCCGACGATTGACCGCGACGTGAAGGCCATCGGCC
GGCGCGACTTCGTAGTGATCGACGGAGCGCCCCAGGCGGCGGACTTGGCTGTGTCCGCGATCAAGGCAGC
CGACTTCGTGCTGATTCCGGTGCAGCCAAGCCCTTACGACATATGGGCCACCGCCGACCTGGTGGAGCTG
GTTAAGCAGCGCATTGAGGTCACGGATGGAAGGCTACAAGCGGCCTTTGTCGTGTCGCGGGCGATCAAAG
GCACGCGCATCGGCGGTGAGGTTGCCGAGGCGCTGGCCGGGTACGAGCTGCCCATTCTTGAGTCCCGTAT
CACGCAGCGCGTGAGCTACCCAGGCACTGCCGCCGCCGGCACAACCGTTCTTGAATCAGAACCCGAGGGC
GACGCTGCCCGCGAGGTCCAGGCGCTGGCCGCTGAAATTAAATCAAAACTCATTTGAGTTAATGAGGTAA
AGAGAAAATGAGCAAAAGCACAAACACGCTAAGTGCCGGCCGTCCGAGCGCACGCAGCAGCAAGGCTGCA
ACGTTGGCCAGCCTGGCAGACACGCCAGCCATGAAGCGGGTCAACTTTCAGTTGCCGGCGGAGGATCACA
CCAAGCTGAAGATGTACGCGGTACGCCAAGGCAAGACCATTACCGAGCTGCTATCTGAATACATCGCGCA
GCTACCAGAGTAAATGAGCAAATGAATAAATGAGTAGATGAATTTTAGCGGCTAAAGGAGGCGGCATGGA
AAATCAAGAACAACCAGGCACCGACGCCGTGGAATGCCCCATGTGTGGAGGAACGGGCGGTTGGCCAGGC
GTAAGCGGCTGGGTTGCCTGCCGGCCCTGCAATGGCACTGGAACCCCCAAGCCCGAGGAATCGGCGTGAG
CGGTCGCAAACCATCCGGCCCGGTACAAATCGGCGCGGCGCTGGGTGATGACCTGGTGGAGAAGTTGAAG
GCCGCGCAGGCCGCCCAGCGGCAACGCATCGAGGCAGAAGCACGCCCCGGTGAATCGTGGCAAGCGGCCG
CTGATCGAATCCGCAAAGAATCCCGGCAACCGCCGGCAGCCGGTGCGCCGTCGATTAGGAAGCCGCCCAA
GGGCGACGAGCAACCAGATTTTTTCGTTCCGATGCTCTATGACGTGGGCACCCGCGATAGTCGCAGCATC
ATGGACGTGGCCGTTTTCCGTCTGTCGAAGCGTGACCGACGAGCTGGCGAGGTGATCCGCTACGAGCTTC
CAGACGGGCACGTAGAGGTTTCCGCAGGGCCGGCCGGCATGGCCAGTGTGTGGGATTACGACCTGGTACT
GATGGCGGTTTCCCATCTAACCGAATCCATGAACCGATACCGGGAAGGGAAGGGAGACAAGCCCGGCCGC
GTGTTCCGTCCACACGTTGCGGACGTACTCAAGTTCTGCCGGCGAGCCGATGGCGGAAAGCAGAAAGACG
ACCTGGTAGAAACCTGCATTCGGTTAAACACCACGCACGTTGCCATGCAGCGTACGAAGAAGGCCAAGAA
CGGCCGCCTGGTGACGGTATCCGAGGGTGAAGCCTTGATTAGCCGCTACAAGATCGTAAAGAGCGAAACC
GGGCGGCCGGAGTACATCGAGATCGAGCTAGCTGATTGGATGTACCGCGAGATCACAGAAGGCAAGAACC
CGGACGTGCTGACGGTTCACCCCGATTACTTTTTGATCGATCCCGGCATCGGCCGTTTTCTCTACCGCCT
GGCACGCCGCGCCGCAGGCAAGGCAGAAGCCAGATGGTTGTTCAAGACGATCTACGAACGCAGTGGCAGC
GCCGGAGAGTTCAAGAAGTTCTGTTTCACCGTGCGCAAGCTGATCGGGTCAAATGACCTGCCGGAGTACG
ATTTGAAGGAGGAGGCGGGGCAGGCTGGCCCGATCCTAGTCATGCGCTACCGCAACCTGATCGAGGGCGA
AGCATCCGCCGGTTCCTAATGTACGGAGCAGATGCTAGGGCAAATTGCCCTAGCAGGGGAAAAAGGTCGA
AAAGGTCTCTTTCCTGTGGATAGCACGTACATTGGGAACCCAAAGCCGTACATTGGGAACCGGAACCCGT
ACATTGGGAACCCAAAGCCGTACATTGGGAACCGGTCACACATGTAAGTGACTGATATAAAAGAGAAAAA
AGGCGATTTTTCCGCCTAAAACTCTTTAAAACTTATTAAAACTCTTAAAACCCGCCTGGCCTGTGCATAA
CTGTCTGGCCAGCGCACAGCCGAAGAGCTGCAAAAAGCGCCTACCCTTCGGTCGCTGCGCTCCCTACGCC
CCGCCGCTTCGCGTCGGCCTATCGCGGCCGCTGGCCGCTCAAAAATGGCTGGCCTACGGCCAGGCAATCT
ACCAGGGCGCGGACAAGCCGCGCCGTCGCCACTCGACCGCCGGCGCCCACATCAAGGCACCCTGCCTCGC
GCGTTTCGGTGATGACGGTGAAAACCTCTGACACATGCAGCTCCCGGAGACGGTCACAGCTTGTCTGTAA
GCGGATGCCGGGAGCAGACAAGCCCGTCAGGGCGCGTCAGCGGGTGTTGGCGGGTGTCGGGGCGCAGCCA
TGACCCAGTCACGTAGCGATAGCGGAGTGTATACTGGCTTAACTATGCGGCATCAGAGCAGATTGTACTG
AGAGTGCACCATATGCGGTGTGAAATACCGCACAGATGCGTAAGGAGAAAATACCGCATCAGGCGCTCTT
CCGCTTCCTCGCTCACTGACTCGCTGCGCTCGGTCGTTCGGCTGCGGCGAGCGGTATCAGCTCACTCAAA
GGCGGTAATACGGTTATCCACAGAATCAGGGGATAACGCAGGAAAGAACATGTGAGCAAAAGGCCAGCAA
AAGGCCAGGAACCGTAAAAAGGCCGCGTTGCTGGCGTTTTTCCATAGGCTCCGCCCCCCTGACGAGCATC
ACAAAAATCGACGCTCAAGTCAGAGGTGGCGAAACCCGACAGGACTATAAAGATACCAGGCGTTTCCCCC
TGGAAGCTCCCTCGTGCGCTCTCCTGTTCCGACCCTGCCGCTTACCGGATACCTGTCCGCCTTTCTCCCT
TCGGGAAGCGTGGCGCTTTCTCATAGCTCACGCTGTAGGTATCTCAGTTCGGTGTAGGTCGTTCGCTCCA
AGCTGGGCTGTGTGCACGAACCCCCCGTTCAGCCCGACCGCTGCGCCTTATCCGGTAACTATCGTCTTGA
GTCCAACCCGGTAAGACACGACTTATCGCCACTGGCAGCAGCCACTGGTAACAGGATTAGCAGAGCGAGG
TATGTAGGCGGTGCTACAGAGTTCTTGAAGTGGTGGCCTAACTACGGCTACACTAGAAGGACAGTATTTG
GTATCTGCGCTCTGCTGAAGCCAGTTACCTTCGGAAAAAGAGTTGGTAGCTCTTGATCCGGCAAACAAAC
CACCGCTGGTAGCGGTGGTTTTTTTGTTTGCAAGCAGCAGATTACGCGCAGAAAAAAAGGATCTCAAGAA
GATCCTTTGATCTTTTCTACGGGGTCTGACGCTCAGTGGAACGAAAACTCACGTTAAGGAAGGTGCGAAC
AAGTCCCTGATATGAGATCATGTTTGTCATCTGGAGCCATAGAACAGGGTTCATC
[978 nt withheld, positions 8246-9223]
TAAAAACTGGGGATAACGCCTTAAATGGCGAAGAAACGGTCTAAATAGGCTGATTCAAGGCATTTACGGG
AGAAAAAATCGGCTCAAACATGAAGAAATGAAATGACTGAGTCAGCCGAGAAGAATTTCCCCGCTTATTC
GCACCTTCCTTAAGGGATTTTGGTCATGCATTCTAGGTACTAAAACAATTCATCCAGTAAAATATAATAT
TTTATTTTCTCCCAATCAGGCTTGATCCCCAGTAAGTCAAAAAATAGCTCGACATACTGTTCTTCCCCGA
TATCCTCCCTGATCGACCGGACGCAGAAGGCAATGTCATACCACTTGTCCGCCCTGCCGCTTCTCCCAAG
ATCAATAAAGCCACTTACTTTGCCATCTTTCACAAAGATGTTGCTGTCTCCCAGGTCGCCGTGGGAAAAG
ACAAGTTCCTCTTCGGGCTTTTCCGTCTTTAAAAAATCATACAGCTCGCGCGGATCTTTAAATGGAGTGT
CTTCTTCCCAGTTTTCGCAATCCACATCGGCCAGATCGTTATTCAGTAAGTAATCCAATTCGGCTAAGCG
GCTGTCTAAGCTATTCGTATAGGGACAATCCGATATGTCGATGGAGTGAAAGAGCCTGATGCACTCCGCA
TACAGCTCGATAATCTTTTCAGGGCTTTGTTCATCTTCATACTCTTCCGAGCAAAGGACGCCATCGGCCT
CACTCATGAGCAGATTGCTCCAGCCATCATGCCGTTCAAAGTGCAGGACCTTTGGAACAGGCAGCTTTCC
TTCCAGCCATAGCATCATGTCCTTTTCCCGTTCCACATCATAGGTGGTCCCTTTATACCGGCTGTCCGTC
ATTTTTAAATATAGGTTTTCATTTTCTCCCACCAGCTTATATACCTTAGCAGGAGACATTCCTTCCGTAT
CTTTTACGCAGCGGTATTTTTCGATCAGTTTTTTCAATTCCGGTGATATTCTCATTTTAGCCATTTATTA
TTTCCTTCCTCTTTTCTACAGTATTTAAAGATACCCCAAGAAGCTAATTATAACAAGACGAACTCCAATT
CACTGTTCCTTGCATTCTAAAACCTTAAATACCAGAAAACAGCTTTTTCAAAGTTGTTTTCAAAGTTGGC
GTATAACATAGTATCGACGGAGCCGATTTTGAAACCGCGGTGATCACAGGCAGCAACGCTCTGTCATCGT
TACAATCAACATGCTACCCTCCGCGAGATCATCCGTGTTTCAAACCCGGCAGCTTAGTTGCCGTTCTTCC
GAATAGCATCGGTAACATGAGCAAAGTCTGCCGCCTTACAACGGCTCTCCCGCTGACGCCGTCCCGGACT
GATGGGCTGCCTGTATCGAGTGGTGATTTTGTGCCGAGCTGCCGGTCGGGGAGCTGTTGGCTGGCTGGTG
GCAGGATATATTGTGGTGTAAACAAATTGACGCTTAGACAACTTAATAACACATTGCGGACGTTTTTAAT
GTACTGAATTAACGCCGAATTAATTCGGGGGATCTGGATTTTAGTACTGGATTTTGGTTTTAGGAATTAG
AAATTTTATTGATAGAAGTATTTTACAAATACAAATACATACTAAGGGTTTCTTATATGCTCAACACATG
AGCGAAACCCTATAGGAACCCTAATTCCCTTATCTGGGAACTACTCACACATTATTATGGAGAAACTCGA
GCTTGTCGATCGACAGATCCCGGTCGGCATCTACTCTATTTCTTTGCCCTCGGACGAGTGCTGGGGCGTC
GGTTTCCACTATCGGCGAGTACTTCTACACAGCCATCGGTCCAGACGGCCGCGCTTCTGCGGGCGATTTG
TGTACGCCCGACAGTCCCGGCTCCGGATCGGACGATTGCGTCGCATCGACCCTGCGCCCAAGCTGCATCA
TCGAAATTGCCGTCAACCAAGCTCTGATAGAGTTGGTCAAGACCAATGCGGAGCATATACGCCCGGAGTC
GTGGCGATCCTGCAAGCTCCGGATGCCTCCGCTCGAAGTAGCGCGTCTGCTGCTCCATACAAGCCAACCA
CGGCCTCCAGAAGAAGATGTTGGCGACCTCGTATTGGGAATCCCCGAACATCGCCTCGCTCCAGTCAATG
ACCGCTGTTATGCGGCCATTGTCCGTCAGGACATTGTTGGAGCCGAAATCCGCGTGCACGAGGTGCCGGA
CTTCGGGGCAGTCCTCGGCCCAAAGCATCAGCTCATCGAGAGCCTGCGCGACGGACGCACTGACGGTGTC
GTCCATCACAGTTTGCCAGTGATACACATGGGGATCAGCAATCGCGCATATGAAATCACGCCATGTAGTG
TATTGACCGATTCCTTGCGGTCCGAATGGGCCGAACCCGCTCGTCTGGCTAAGATCGGCCGCAGCGATCG
CATCCATAGCCTCCGCGACCGGTTGTAGAACAGCGGGCAGTTCGGTTTCAGGCAGGTCTTGCAACGTGAC
ACCCTGTGAACGGCGGGAGATGCAATAGGTCAGGCTCTCGCTAAACTCCCCAATGTCAAGCACTTCCGGA
ATCGGGAGCGCGGCCGATGCAAAGTGCCGATAAACATAACGATCTTTGTAGAAACCATCGGCGCAGCTAT
TTACCCGCAGGACATATCCACGCCCTCCTACATCGAAGCTGAAAGCACGAGATTCTTCGCCCTCCGAGAG
CTGCATCAGGTCGGAGACGCTGTCGAACTTTTCGATCAGAAACTTCTCGACAGACGTCGCGGTGAGTTCA
GGCTTTTTCATATCTCATTGCCCCCCGGATCTGCGAAAGCTCGAGAGAGATAGATTTGTAGAGAGAGACT
GGTGATTTCAGCGTGTCCTCTCCAAATGAAATGAACTTCCTTATATAGAGGAAGGGTCTTGCGAAGGATA
GTGGGATTGTGCGTCATCCCTTACGTCAGTGGAGATATCACATCAATCCACTTGCTTTGAAGACGTGGTT
GGAACGTCTTCTTTTTCCACGATGCTCCTCGTGGGTGGGGGTCCATCTTTGGGACCACTGTCGGCAGAGG
CATCTTGAACGATAGCCTTTCCTTTATCGCAATGATGGCATTTGTAGGTGCCACCTTCCTTTTCTACTGT
CCTTTTGATGAAGTGACAGATAGCTGGGCAATGGAATCCGAGGAGGTTTCCCGATATTACCCTTTGTTGA
AAAGTCTCAATAGCCCTTTGGTCTTCTGAGACTGTATCTTTGATATTCTTGGAGTAGACGAGAGTGTCGT
GCTCCACCATGTTGGCAAGCTGCTCTAGCCAATACGCAAACCGCCTCTCCCCGCGCGTTGGCCGATTCAT
TAATGCAGCTGGCACGACAGGTTTCCCGACTGGAAAGCGGGCAGTGAGCGCAACGCAATTAATGTGAGTT
AGCTCACTCATTAGGCACCCCAGGCTTTACACTTTATGCTTCCGGCTCGTATGTTGTGTGGAATTGTGAG
CGGATAACAATTTCACACAGGAAACAGCTATGACATGATTACGAATTCCCGATCTAGTAACATAGATGAC
ACCGCGCGCGATAATTTATCCTAGTTTGCGCGCTATATTTTGTTTTCTATCGCGTATTAAATGTATAATT
GCGGGACTCTAATCATAAAAACCCATCTCATAAATAACGTCATGCATTACATGTTAATTATTACATGCTT
AACGTAATTCAACAGAAATTATATGATAATCATCGCAAGACCGGCAACAGGATTCAATCTTAAGAAACTT
TATTGCCAAATGTTTGAACGATCGGGGAAATTCGAGCTC
